>Addgene plasmid #73665 | pSIREN-RetroQ-shN | depositor full sequence | sequence record 138079 | Full Plasmid Sequence
TCCGCGTTACATAACTTACGGTAAATGGCCCGCCTGGCTGACCGCCCAACGACCCCCGCCCATTGACGTC
AATAATGACGTATGTTCCCATAGTAACGCCAATAGGGACTTTCCATTGACGTCAATGGGTGGAGTATTTA
CGGTAAACTGCCCACTTGGCAGTACATCAAGTGTATCATATGCCAAGTACGCCCCCTATTGACGTCAATG
ACGGTAAATGGCCCGCCTGGCATTATGCCCAGTACATGACCTTATGGGACTTTCCTACTTGGCAGTACAT
CTACGTATTAGTCATCGCTATTACCATGGTGATGCGGTTTTGGCAGTACATCAATGGGCGTGGATAGCGG
TTTGACTCACGGGGATTTCCAAGTCTCCACCCCATTGACGTCAATGGGAGTTTGTTTTGGCACCAAAATC
AACGGGACTTTCCAAAATGTCGTAACAACTCCGCCCCATTGACGCAAATGGGCGGTAGGCGTGTACGGTG
GGAGGTCTATATAAGCAGAGCTCAATAAAAGAGCCCACAACCCCTCACTCGGCGCGCCAGTCTTCCGATA
GACTGCGTCGCCCGGGTACCCGTATTCCCAATAAAGCCTCTTGCTGTTTGCATCCGAATCGTGGTCTCGC
TGTTCCTTGGGAGGGTCTCCTCTGAGTGATTGACTACCCACGACGGGGGTCTTTCATTTGGGGGCTCGTC
CGGGATTTGGAGACCCCTGCCCAGGGACCACCGACCCACCACCGGGAGGTAAGCTGGCCAGCAACTTATC
TGTGTCTGTCCGATTGTCTAGTGTCTATGTTTGATGTTATGCGCCTGCGTCTGTACTAGTTAGCTAACTA
GCTCTGTATCTGGCGGACCCGTGGTGGAACTGACGAGTTCTGAACACCCGGCCGCAACCCTGGGAGACGT
CCCAGGGACTTTGGGGGCCGTTTTTGTGGCCCGACCTGAGGAAGGGAGTCGATGTGGAATCCGACCCCGT
CAGGATATGTGGTTCTGGTAGGAGACGAGAACCTAAAACAGTTCCCGCCTCCGTCTGAATTTTTGCTTTC
GGTTTGGAACCGAAGCCGCGCGTCTTGTCTGCTGCAGCGCTGCAGCATCGTTCTGTGTTGTCTCTGTCTG
ACTGTGTTTCTGTATTTGTCTGAAAATTAGGGCCAGACTGTTACCACTCCCTTAAGTTTGACCTTAGGTC
ACTGGAAAGATGTCGAGCGGATCGCTCACAACCAGTCGGTAGATGTCAAGAAGAGACGTTGGGTTACCTT
CTGCTCTGCAGAATGGCCAACCTTTAACGTCGGATGGCCGCGAGACGGCACCTTTAACCGAGACCTCATC
ACCCAGGTTAAGATCAAGGTCTTTTCACCTGGCCCGCATGGACACCCAGACCAGGTCCCCTACATCGTGA
CCTGGGAAGCCTTGGCTTTTGACCCCCCTCCCTGGGTCAAGCCCTTTGTACACCCTAAGCCTCCGCCTCC
TCTTCCTCCATCCGCCCCGTCTCTCCCCCTTGAACCTCCTCGTTCGACCCCGCCTCGATCCTCCCTTTAT
CCAGCCCTCACTCCTTCTCTAGGCGCCGGAATTGAAGATCTGGGCAGGAAGAGGGCCTATTTCCCATGAT
TCCTTCATATTTGCATATACGATACAAGGCTGTTAGAGAGATAATTAGAATTAATTTGACTGTAAACACA
AAGATATTAGTACAAAATACGTGACGTAGAAAGTAATAATTTCTTGGGTAGTTTGCAGTTTTAAAATTAT
GTTTTAAAATGGACTATCATATGCTTACCGTAACTTGAAAGTATTTCGATTTCTTGGCTTTATATATCTT
GTGGAAAGGACGAGGATCCGTGCGTTGCTAGTACCAACTTCAAGAGATTTTTTACGCGTGAATTCTACCG
GGTAGGGGAGGCGCTTTTCCCAAGGCAGTCTGGAGCATGCGCTTTAGCAGCCCCGCTGGGCACTTGGCGC
TACACAAGTGGCCTCTGGCCTCGCACACATTCCACATCCACCGGTAGGCGCCAACCGGCTCCGTTCTTTG
GTGGCCCCTTCGCGCCACCTTCTACTCCTCCCCTAGTCAGGAAGTTCCCCCCCGCCCCGCAGCTCGCGTC
GTGCAGGACGTGACAAATGGAAGTAGCACGTCTCACTAGTCTCGTGCAGATGGACAGCACCGCTGAGCAA
TGGAAGCGGGTAGGCCTTTGGGGCAGCGGCCAATAGCAGCTTTGCTCCTTCGCTTTCTGGGCTCAGAGGC
TGGGAAGGGGTGGGTCCGGGGGCGGGCTCAGGGGCGGGCTCAGGGGCGGGGCGGGCGCCCGAAGGTCCTC
CGGAGGCCCGGCATTCTGCACGCTTCAAAAGCGCACGTCTGCCGCGCTGTTCTCCTCTTCCTCATCTCCG
GGCCTTTCGACCTGCAGCCCAAGCTTACCATGACCGAGTACAAGCCCACGGTGCGCCTCGCCACCCGCGA
CGACGTCCCCAGGGCCGTACGCACCCTCGCCGCCGCGTTCGCCGACTACCCCGCCACGCGCCACACCGTC
GATCCGGACCGCCACATCGAGCGGGTCACCGAGCTGCAAGAACTCTTCCTCACGCGCGTCGGGCTCGACA
TCGGCAAGGTGTGGGTCGCGGACGACGGCGCCGCGGTGGCGGTCTGGACCACGCCGGAGAGCGTCGAAGC
GGGGGCGGTGTTCGCCGAGATCGGCCCGCGCATGGCCGAGTTGAGCGGTTCCCGGCTGGCCGCGCAGCAA
CAGATGGAAGGCCTCCTGGCGCCGCACCGGCCCAAGGAGCCCGCGTGGTTCCTGGCCACCGTCGGCGTCT
CGCCCGACCACCAGGGCAAGGGTCTGGGCAGCGCCGTCGTGCTCCCCGGAGTGGAGGCGGCCGAGCGCGC
CGGGGTGCCCGCCTTCCTGGAGACCTCCGCGCCCCGCAACCTCCCCTTCTACGAGCGGCTCGGCTTCACC
GTCACCGCCGACGTCGAGGTGCCCGAAGGACCGCGCACCTGGTGCATGACCCGCAAGCCCGGTGCCTGAC
GCCCGCCCCACGACCCGCAGCGCCCGACCGAAAGGAGCGCACGACCCCATGCATCGGCGTCTCGAGATAT
CAGTGGTCCAGGCTCTAGTTTTGACTCAACAATATCACCAGCTGAAGCCTATAGAGTACGAGCCATAGAT
AAAATAAAAGATTTTATTTAGTCTCCAGAAAAAGGGGGGAATGAAAGACCCCACCTGTAGGTTTGGCAAG
CTAGCTTAAGTAACGCCATTTTGCAAGGCATGGAAAAATACATAACTGAGAATAGAGAAGTTCAGATCAA
GGTCAGGAACAGATGGAACAGGGTCGACCCTAGAGAACCATCAGATGTTTCCAGGGTGCCCCAAGGACCT
GAAATGACCCTGTGCCTTATTTGAACTAACCAATCAGTTCGCTTCTCGCTTCTGTTCGCGCGCTTCTGCT
CCCCGAGCTCAATAAAAGAGCCCACAACCCCTCACTCGGGGCGCCAGTCCTCCGATTGACTGAGTCGCCC
GGGTACCCGTGTATCCAATAAACCCTCTTGCAGTTGCATCCGACTTGTGGTCTCGCTGTTCCTTGGGAGG
GTCTCCTCTGAGTGATTGACTACCCGTCAGCGGGGGTCTTTCATTTGGGGGCTCGTCCGGGATCGGGAGA
CCCCTGCCCAGGGACCACCGACCCACCACCGGGAGGTAAGCTGGCTGCCTCGCGCGTTTCGGTGATGACG
GTGAAAACCTCTGACACATGCAGCTCCCGGAGACGGTCACAGCTTGTCTGTAAGCGGATGCCGGGAGCAG
ACAAGCCCGTCAGGGCGCGTCAGCGGGTGTTGGCGGGTGTCGGGGCGCAGCCATGACCCAGTCACGTAGC
GATAGCGGAGTGTAGATCCGGCTGTGGAATGTGTGTCAGTTAGGGTGTGGAAAGTCCCCAGGCTCCCCAG
CAGGCAGAAGTATGCAAAGCATGCATCTCAATTAGTCAGCAACCAGGTGTGGAAAGTCCCCAGGCTCCCC
AGCAGGCAGAAGTATGCAAAGCATGCATCTCAATTAGTCAGCAACCATAGTCCCGCCCCTAACTCCGCCC
ATCCCGCCCCTAACTCCGCCCAGTTCCGCCCATTCTCCGCCCCATGGCTGACTAATTTTTTTTATTTATG
CAGAGGCCGAGGCCGCCTCGGCCTCTGAGCTATTCCAGAAGTAGTGAGGAGGCTTTTTTGGAGGCCTAGG
CTTTTGCAAAAAGCTTACTGGCTTAACTATGCGGCATCAGAGCAGATTGTACTGAGAGTGCACCATATGC
GGTGTGAAATACCGCACAGATGCGTAAGGAGAAAATACCGCATCAGGCGCTCTTCCGCTTCCTCGCTCAC
TGACTCGCTGCGCTCGGTCGTTCGGCTGCGGCGAGCGGTATCAGCTCACTCAAAGGCGGTAATACGGTTA
TCCACAGAATCAGGGGATAACGCAGGAAAGAACATGTGAGCAAAAGGCCAGCAAAAGGCCAGGAACCGTA
AAAAGGCCGCGTTGCTGGCGTTTTTCCATAGGCTCCGCCCCCCTGACGAGCATCACAAAAATCGACGCTC
AAGTCAGAGGTGGCGAAACCCGACAGGACTATAAAGATACCAGGCGTTTCCCCCTGGAAGCTCCCTCGTG
CGCTCTCCTGTTCCGACCCTGCCGCTTACCGGATACCTGTCCGCCTTTCTCCCTTCGGGAAGCGTGGCGC
TTTCTCATAGCTCACGCTGTAGGTATCTCAGTTCGGTGTAGGTCGTTCGCTCCAAGCTGGGCTGTGTGCA
CGAACCCCCCGTTCAGCCCGACCGCTGCGCCTTATCCGGTAACTATCGTCTTGAGTCCAACCCGGTAAGA
CACGACTTATCGCCACTGGCAGCAGCCACTGGTAACAGGATTAGCAGAGCGAGGTATGTAGGCGGTGCTA
CAGAGTTCTTGAAGTGGTGGCCTAACTACGGCTACACTAGAAGGACAGTATTTGGTATCTGCGCTCTGCT
GAAGCCAGTTACCTTCGGAAAAAGAGTTGGTAGCTCTTGATCCGGCAAACAAACCACCGCTGGTAGCGGT
GGTTTTTTTGTTTGCAAGCAGCAGATTACGCGCAGAAAAAAAGGATCTCAAGAAGATCCTTTGATCTTTT
CTACGGGGTCTGACGCTCAGTGGAACGAAAACTCACGTTAAGGGATTTTGGTCATGAGATTATCAAAAAG
GATCTTCACCTAGATCCTTTTAAATTAAAAATGAAGTTTTAAATCAATCTAAAGTATATATGAGTAAACT
TGGTCTGACAGTTACCAATGCTTAATCAGTGAGGCACCTATCTCAGCGATCTGTCTATTTCGTTCATCCA
TAGTTGCCTGACTCCCCGTCGTGTAGATAACTACGATACGGGAGGGCTTACCATCTGGCCCCAGTGCTGC
AATGATACCGCGAGACCCACGCTCACCGGCTCCAGATTTATCAGCAATAAACCAGCCAGCCGGAAGGGCC
GAGCGCAGAAGTGGTCCTGCAACTTTATCCGCCTCCATCCAGTCTATTAATTGTTGCCGGGAAGCTAGAG
TAAGTAGTTCGCCAGTTAATAGTTTGCGCAACGTTGTTGCCATTGCTGCAGGCATCGTGGTGTCACGCTC
GTCGTTTGGTATGGCTTCATTCAGCTCCGGTTCCCAACGATCAAGGCGAGTTACATGATCCCCCATGTTG
TGCAAAAAAGCGGTTAGCTCCTTCGGTCCTCCGATCGTTGTCAGAAGTAAGTTGGCCGCAGTGTTATCAC
TCATGGTTATGGCAGCACTGCATAATTCTCTTACTGTCATGCCATCCGTAAGATGCTTTTCTGTGACTGG
TGAGTACTCAACCAAGTCATTCTGAGAATAGTGTATGCGGCGACCGAGTTGCTCTTGCCCGGCGTCAACA
CGGGATAATACCGCGCCACATAGCAGAACTTTAAAAGTGCTCATCATTGGAAAACGTTCTTCGGGGCGAA
AACTCTCAAGGATCTTACCGCTGTTGAGATCCAGTTCGATGTAACCCACTCGTGCACCCAACTGATCTTC
AGCATCTTTTACTTTCACCAGCGTTTCTGGGTGAGCAAAAACAGGAAGGCAAAATGCCGCAAAAAAGGGA
ATAAGGGCGACACGGAAATGTTGAATACTCATACTCTTCCTTTTTCAATATTATTGAAGCATTTATCAGG
GTTATTGTCTCATGAGCGGATACATATTTGAATGTATTTAGAAAAATAAACAAATAGGGGTTCCGCGCAC
ATTTCCCCGAAAAGTGCCACCTGACGTCTAAGAAACCATTATTATCATGACATTAACCTATAAAAATAGG
CGTATCACGAGGCCCTTTCGTCTTCAAGAATTAGCTTGGCCATTGCATACGTTGTATCCATATCATAATA
TGTACATTTATATTGGCTCATGTCCAACATTACCGCCATGTTGACATTGATTATTGACTAGTTATTAATA
GTAATCAATTACGGGGTCATTAGTTCATAGCCCATATATGGAGT
Features (pLannotate 1.2.2; 17 found; start..end, strand, type, name):
    309..512     +  promoter       CMV promoter: human cytomegalovirus (CMV) immediate early promoter
    513..688     +  LTR            5' LTR (truncated): truncated long terminal repeat from Moloney murine sarcoma virus
    810..1084    +  misc_feature   MESV Ψ (fragment): packaging signal of murine embryonic stem cell virus
   1151..1567    +  CDS            gag (truncated): truncated Moloney murine leukemia virus (MMLV) gag gene lacking the start codon
   1591..1831    +  promoter       U6 promoter: RNA polymerase III promoter for human U6 snRNA
   1890..2389    +  promoter       PGK promoter: mouse phosphoglycerate kinase 1 promoter
   2410..3009    +  CDS            PuroR: puromycin N-acetyltransferase; pac from Streptomyces alboniger; confers resistance to puromycin
   3076..3148    +  CDS            env (fragment): murine leukemia virus gPr80 envelope polyprotein precursor; env; proteolytically cleaved into gp70SU and p15TM subunits
   3190..3615    +  LTR            3' LTR (ΔU3): self-inactivating 3' long terminal repeat (LTR) from Moloney murine leukemia virus
   3684..3724    +  CDS            rop (fragment): Rop protein, which maintains plasmids at low copy number; rop
   3826..3864    +  misc_feature   bom (fragment): basis of mobility region from pBR322
   3881..4210    +  promoter       SV40 promoter: SV40 enhancer and early promoter
   4216..4317    +  misc_feature   bom (fragment): basis of mobility region from pBR322
   4503..5091    -  rep_origin     ori: high-copy-number ColE1/pMB1/pBR322/pUC origin of replication
   5262..6122    -  CDS            AmpR: β-lactamase; bla; confers resistance to ampicillin, carbenicillin, and related antibiotics
   6123..6227    -  promoter       AmpR promoter: bla
   6413..308     +  enhancer       CMV enhancer (across the origin): human cytomegalovirus immediate early enhancer
