[The description below was written by a language model from this plasmid's Addgene catalogue record and pLannotate feature annotations shown in this document.]
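Description:
pSIREN-RetroQ-shN is a self-inactivating retroviral shRNA expression vector built on the commercial pSIREN-RetroQ backbone, carrying a synthetic negative-control hairpin ("control sequence N") rather than a gene-targeting shRNA. It is maintained in E. coli as a high-copy plasmid through a ColE1/pUC-type origin and an ampicillin resistance gene (β-lactamase with its own promoter). Short fragments of rop and bom and an SV40 enhancer/early promoter segment are also annotated in the plasmid backbone outside the viral region.

The retroviral unit begins with a hybrid 5′ end in which the CMV enhancer and immediate-early promoter are fused to a truncated murine sarcoma virus LTR, an arrangement that drives strong transcription of the viral genomic RNA in transfected packaging cells. This is followed by the Ψ packaging signal and a truncated, start-codon-less gag segment, which together support encapsidation of the transcript. Downstream sits the human U6 RNA polymerase III promoter, which expresses the hairpin cloned between retained BamHI and EcoRI sites. The hairpin itself is not annotated as a feature, but it would lie in the short gap between the U6 and PGK promoters. A mouse PGK promoter then drives puromycin N-acetyltransferase, allowing selection of stably transduced mammalian cells. The 3′ LTR carries a U3 deletion, so that after reverse transcription and integration the provirus lacks LTR promoter activity, leaving the internal U6 and PGK promoters to act on their own.

The construct serves as the non-targeting control alongside gene-specific shRNA vectors in the same backbone. The associated publication concerns BPTF and NK cell activity.
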