Addgene plasmid #73665: pSIREN-RetroQ-shN
Purpose: pSIREN-RetroQ vector containing control sequence N
Depositing lab: Joe Landry. Depositing organization: Virginia Commonwealth University. Publication: BPTF inhibits NK cell activity and the abundance of natural cytotoxicity receptor co-ligands. Mayes K, Elsayed Z, Alhazmi A, Waters M, Alkhatib SG, Roberts M, Song C, Peterson K, Chan V, Ailaney N, Malapati P, Blevins T, Lisnic B, Dumur CI, Landry JW. Oncotarget. 2017 May 12;8(38):64344-64357. doi: 10.18632/oncotarget.17834. eCollection 2017 Sep 8. PubMed 28969075.
Backbone
  Vector backbone: pSIREN RetroQ
  Backbone manufacturer: Clonetech
  Modifications to backbone: None
  Vector type: Retroviral
  Selectable markers: Puromycin
Growth in bacteria
  Bacterial resistance: Ampicillin, 100 μg/mL
  Growth temperature: 37°C
  Growth strain: NEB Stable
  Copy number: High Copy
Gene/Insert
  Gene/Insert name: shRNA Neg Control
  gRNA/shRNA sequence: Control Sequence
  Species: Synthetic
  Cloning method: Restriction Enzyme; 5′ cloning site BamHI (not destroyed); 3′ cloning site EcoRI (not destroyed)
  Sequencing primers: 5′ U6 Promoter
Terms and licenses: Academic/Nonprofit Terms; Industry Terms
How to cite: pSIREN-RetroQ-shN was a gift from Joe Landry (Addgene plasmid # 73665 ; http://n2t.net/addgene:73665 ; RRID:Addgene_73665)
