>Addgene plasmid #73665 | pSIREN-RetroQ-shN | addgene partial sequence | sequence record 140343 | MSCV-rev 5'-CAGCGGGGCTGCTAAAGCGCATGC-3'
ACCCGGTAGAATTCACGCGTAAAAAATCTCTTGAAGTTGGTACTAGCAACGCACGGATCCTCGTCCTTTC
CACAAGATATATAAAGCCAAGAAATCGAAATACTTTCAAGTTACGGTAAGCATATGATAGTCCATTTTAA
AACATAATTTTAAAACTGCAAACTACCCAAGAAATTATTACTTTCTACGTCACGTATTTTGTACTAATAT
CTTTGTGTTTACAGTCAAATTAATTCTAATTATCTCTCTAACAGCCTTGTATCGTATATGCAAATATGAA
GGAATCATGGGAAATAGGCCCTCTTCCTGCCCAGATCTTCAATTCCGGCGCCTAGAGAAGGAGTGAGGGC
TGGATAAAGGGAGGATCGAGGCGGGGTCGAACGAGGAGGTTCAAGGGGGAGAGACGGGGCGGATGGAGGA
AGAGGAGGCGGAGGCTTAGGGTGTACAAAGGGCTTGACCCAGGGAGGGGGGTCAAAAGCCAAGGCTTCCC
AGGTCACGATGTAGGGGACCTGGTCTGGGTGTCCATGCGGGCCAGGTGAAAAGACCTTGATCTTAACCTG
GGTGATGAGGTCTCGGTTAAAGGTGCCGTCTCGCGGCCATCCGACGTTAAAGGTTGGCCATTCTGCAGAG
CAGAAGGTAACCCAACGTCTCTTCTTGACATCTACCGACTGGTTGTGAGCGATCCGCTCGACATCTTTCC
AGTGACCTAAGGTCAAACTTAAGGGAGTGGTAACAGTCTGGCCCTAATTTTC
