>Addgene plasmid #73665 | pSIREN-RetroQ-shN | addgene partial sequence | sequence record 140662 | hU6-F 5'-GAGGGCCTATTTCCCATGATT-3'
GAGAGATAATTAGAATTAATTTGACTGTAAACACAAAGATATTAGTACAAAATACGTGACGTAGAAAGTA
ATAATTTCTTGGGTAGTTTGCAGTTTTAAAATTATGTTTTAAAATGGACTATCATATGCTTACCGTAACT
TGAAAGTATTTCGATTTCTTGGCTTTATATATCTTGTGGAAAGGACGAGGATCCGTGCGTTGCTAGTACC
AACTTCAAGAGATTTTTTACGCGTGAATTCTACCGGGTAGGGGAGGCGCTTTTCCCAAGGCAGTCTGGAG
CATGCGCTTTAGCAGCCCCGCTGGGCACTTGGCGCTACACAAGTGGCCTCTGGCCTCGCACACATTCCAC
ATCCACCGGTAGGCGCCAACCGGCTCCGTTCTTTGGTGGCCCCTTCGCGCCACCTTCTACTCCTCCCCTA
GTCAGGAAGTTCCCCCCCGCCCCGCAGCTCGCGTCGTGCAGGACGTGACAAATGGAAGTAGCACGTCTCA
CTAGTCTCGTGCAGATGGACAGCACCGCTGAGCAATGGAAGCGGGTAGGCCTTTGGGGCAGCGGCCAATA
GCAGCTTTGCTCCTTCGCTTTCTGGGCTCAGAGGCTGGGAAGGGGTGGGTCCGGGGGCGGGCTCAGGGGC
GGGCTCAGGGGCGGGGCGGGCGCCCGAAGGTCCTCCGGAGGCCCGGCATTCTGCACGCTTCAAAAGCGCA
CGTCTGCCGCGCTGTTCTCCTCTTCCTCATCTCCGGGCCTTTCGACCTGCAGCCCAAGCTTACCATGACC
GAGTACAAGCCCACGGTGCGCCTCGCCACCCGCGACGACGTCCCCAGGGCCGTACGCACCCTCGCCGCCG
CGTTCGCCGA
